Addgene plasmid #146561: pEYFP-N1-HsSmg6_1239-1419_I
Purpose: Mammalian Expression of HsSmg6_1239-1419-siRNAres
Depositing lab: Elisa Izaurralde. Depositing organization: Max Planck Institute for Developmental Biology. Publication: SMG6 interacts with the exon junction complex via two conserved EJC-binding motifs (EBMs) required for nonsense-mediated mRNA decay. Kashima I, Jonas S, Jayachandran U, Buchwald G, Conti E, Lupas AN, Izaurralde E. Genes Dev. 2010 Nov 1. 24(21):2440-50. 10.1101/gad.604610 PubMed 20930030.
Backbone
  Vector backbone: Unknown
  Vector type: Mammalian Expression
Growth in bacteria
  Bacterial resistance: Kanamycin, 50 μg/mL
  Growth temperature: 37°C
  Growth strain: DH5alpha
  Copy number: High Copy
Gene/Insert
  Gene/Insert name: HsSmg6_1239-1419-siRNAres
  Species: H. sapiens (human)
  Entrez Gene: SMG6 (a.k.a. C17orf31, EST1A, SMG-6, hSMG5/7a)
  Cloning method: Unknown
Terms and licenses: Academic/Nonprofit Terms; Industry Terms: Not Available to Industry
Depositor comments: Plasmids from this collection were made available to the research community and donated after the lab closed. Please note that the sequence provided by the depositing laboratory may be theoretical/predicted or based on Sanger sequencing results. There may be discrepancies between sequencing results obtained by Addgene and the depositor sequence. If an Addgene verified sequence is not available, please contact before placing your order to request that our lab fully sequence the plasmid.
How to cite: pEYFP-N1-HsSmg6_1239-1419_I was a gift from Elisa Izaurralde (Addgene plasmid # 146561 ; http://n2t.net/addgene:146561 ; RRID:Addgene_146561)
