[The description below was written by a language model from this plasmid's Addgene catalogue record and pLannotate feature annotations shown in this document.]
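Description:
pEYFP-N1-HsSmg6_1239-1419_I is a 5,222-nt mammalian expression plasmid for producing a C-terminal fragment of human SMG6 fused to enhanced yellow fluorescent protein. The catalogue lists the backbone as unknown, but the name and the annotated layout match a pEYFP-N1-type vector. The CMV immediate early enhancer and promoter drive the SMG6 fragment (residues 1239–1419 according to the insert name). EYFP lies shortly downstream on the same strand, which is consistent with a C-terminal YFP tag, and the unit ends with an SV40 polyadenylation signal. The short "large T antigen" hit between EYFP and the poly(A) signal is probably part of the SV40-derived 3′ region rather than a designed element.

Propagation in E. coli relies on a high-copy ColE1/pUC-type origin, and an f1 origin is also present. A single NeoR/KanR (Tn5 aminoglycoside phosphotransferase) gene serves in both hosts. A bacterial bla-type promoter expresses it for kanamycin selection, and the SV40 enhancer/early promoter, with an HSV TK poly(A) signal, allows G418 selection of transfected mammalian cells. The small ble and bGH poly(A) fragments look like backbone remnants or chance annotation matches.

SMG6 is an endonuclease involved in nonsense-mediated mRNA decay. The "siRNAres" label marks the insert as siRNA-resistant, as used when endogenous SMG6 is knocked down and replaced with an exogenous version. The record does not describe the changes that confer resistance. The associated study examined SMG6 binding to the exon junction complex and its requirement in NMD, so this fluorescently tagged fragment probably served in expression, localisation or complementation tests. The depositor sequence may be theoretical rather than fully verified.
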