Features (pLannotate 1.2.2; 14 found; start..end, strand, type, name):
     61..364     +  enhancer       CMV enhancer: human cytomegalovirus immediate early enhancer
    365..568     +  promoter       CMV promoter: human cytomegalovirus (CMV) immediate early promoter
    610..1152    +  CDS            SMG6 (fragment): EST1A_HUMAN - Also known as C17orf31, EST1A, KIAA0732. Experimental evidence at protein level: Swiss-Prot protein existence level 1. Plays a role in nonsense-mediated mRNA decay (PubMed:18974281, PubMed:19060897, PubMed:20930030, PubMed:17053788). Is thought to provide a link to the mRNA degradation machinery as it has endonuclease activity required to initiate NMD, and to serve as an adapter for UPF1 to protein phosphatase 2A (PP2A), thereby triggering UPF1 dephosphorylation (PubMed:18974281, PubMed:19060897, PubMed:20930030, PubMed:17053788). Degrades single-stranded RNA (ssRNA), but not ssD
   1168..1887    +  CDS            EYFP: enhanced YFP mammalian codon-optimized
   1904..1987    +  CDS            large T antigen (fragment): large T antigen from SV40 (simian virus 40)
   2010..2131    +  polyA_signal   SV40 poly(A) signal: SV40 polyadenylation signal
   2165..2593    -  rep_origin     f1 ori (sequence partly withheld): f1 bacteriophage origin of replication; arrow indicates direction of (+) strand synthesis
   2620..2724    +  promoter       AmpR promoter: bla
   2726..3083    +  promoter       SV40 promoter: SV40 enhancer and early promoter
   3118..3912    +  CDS            NeoR/KanR: aminoglycoside phosphotransferase from Tn5; aph(3')-II (or nptII); confers resistance to neomycin, kanamycin, and G418 (Geneticin®)
   3933..4085    +  CDS            ble (fragment): BLE_KLEPN - Experimental evidence at protein level: Swiss-Prot protein existence level 1. Binding protein with a strong affinity to the bleomycin family of antibiotics. Binds to CL990; an antimitotic-antibiotic compound. From Klebsiella pneumoniae.
   4144..4191    +  polyA_signal   HSV TK poly(A) signal: herpes simplex virus thymidine kinase polyadenylation signal (Cole and Stacy, 1985)
   4282..4298    -  polyA_signal   bGH poly(A) signal (fragment): bovine growth hormone polyadenylation signal
   4520..5108    +  rep_origin     ori: high-copy-number ColE1/pMB1/pBR322/pUC origin of replication
>Addgene plasmid #146561 | pEYFP-N1-HsSmg6_1239-1419_I | depositor full sequence | sequence record 289007 | Full Sequence
TAGTTATTAATAGTAATCAATTACGGGGTCATTAGTTCATAGCCCATATATGGAGTTCCGCGTTACATAA
CTTACGGTAAATGGCCCGCCTGGCTGACCGCCCAACGACCCCCGCCCATTGACGTCAATAATGACGTATG
TTCCCATAGTAACGCCAATAGGGACTTTCCATTGACGTCAATGGGTGGAGTATTTACGGTAAACTGCCCA
CTTGGCAGTACATCAAGTGTATCATATGCCAAGTACGCCCCCTATTGACGTCAATGACGGTAAATGGCCC
GCCTGGCATTATGCCCAGTACATGACCTTATGGGACTTTCCTACTTGGCAGTACATCTACGTATTAGTCA
TCGCTATTACCATGGTGATGCGGTTTTGGCAGTACATCAATGGGCGTGGATAGCGGTTTGACTCACGGGG
ATTTCCAAGTCTCCACCCCATTGACGTCAATGGGAGTTTGTTTTGGCACCAAAATCAACGGGACTTTCCA
AAATGTCGTAACAACTCCGCCCCATTGACGCAAATGGGCGGTAGGCGTGTACGGTGGGAGGTCTATATAA
GCAGAGCTGGTTTAGTGAACCGTCAGATCCGCTAGCAATTGCGGCCACCATGGAGCTCGAAATCAGACCT
TTGTTCCTCGTACCAGACACCAACGGCTTCATTGACCACCTGGCCAGTCTGGCGCGGCTGCTGGAGAGCA
GGAAGTACATCCTGGTGGTGCCCCTCATCGTGATCAATGAGCTGGACGGCCTGGCCAAGGGGCAGGAGAC
AGACCACCGGGCTGGGGGCTACGCCCGTGTGGTACAAGAGAAGGCCCGCAAGTCCATCGAGTTCCTCGAG
CAGCGATTCGAGAGTCGGGACTCTTGCCTGCGAGCCCTGACCAGCCGTGGCAATGAACTCGAATCCATCG
CCTTCCGCAGTGAGGACATCACTGGCCAGCTGGGTAACAACGATGATCTCATCCTGTCCTGCTGCCTCCA
CTACTGCAAAGACAAGGCTAAGGACTTCATGCCCGCCAGCAAAGAGGAGCCAATCCGGCTACTGCGGGAG
GTGGTGCTGTTGACGGATGACCGGAACCTGCGTGTGAAGGCGCTCACAAGGAATGTTCCTGTACGGGACA
TCCCAGCCTTCCTCACGTGGGCCCAGGTGGGCCCACCGGTCGCCACCATGGTGAGCAAGGGCGAGGAGCT
GTTCACCGGGGTGGTGCCCATCCTGGTCGAGCTGGACGGCGACGTAAACGGCCACAAGTTCAGCGTGTCC
GGCGAGGGCGAGGGCGATGCCACCTACGGCAAGCTGACCCTGAAGTTCATCTGCACCACCGGCAAGCTGC
CCGTGCCCTGGCCCACCCTCGTGACCACCTTCGGCTACGGCCTGCAGTGCTTCGCCCGCTACCCCGACCA
CATGAAGCAGCACGACTTCTTCAAGTCCGCCATGCCCGAAGGCTACGTCCAGGAGCGCACCATCTTCTTC
AAGGACGACGGCAACTACAAGACCCGCGCCGAGGTGAAGTTCGAGGGCGACACCCTGGTGAACCGCATCG
AGCTGAAGGGCATCGACTTCAAGGAGGACGGCAACATCCTGGGGCACAAGCTGGAGTACAACTACAACAG
CCACAACGTCTATATCATGGCCGACAAGCAGAAGAACGGCATCAAGGTGAACTTCAAGATCCGCCACAAC
ATCGAGGACGGCAGCGTGCAGCTCGCCGACCACTACCAGCAGAACACCCCCATCGGCGACGGCCCCGTGC
TGCTGCCCGACAACCACTACCTGAGCTACCAGTCCGCCCTGAGCAAAGACCCCAACGAGAAGCGCGATCA
CATGGTCCTGCTGGAGTTCGTGACCGCCGCCGGGATCACTCTCGGCATGGACGAGCTGTACAAGTAAAGC
GGCCGCGACTCTAGATCATAATCAGCCATACCACATTTGTAGAGGTTTTACTTGCTTTAAAAAACCTCCC
ACACCTCCCCCTGAACCTGAAACATAAAATGAATGCAATTGTTGTTGTTAACTTGTTTATTGCAGCTTAT
AATGGTTACAAATAAAGCAATAGCATCACAAATTTCACAAATAAAGCATTTTTTTCACTGCATTCTAGTT
GTGGTTTGTCCAAACTCATCAATGTATCTTAAGGCGTAAATTGTAAGCGTTAATATTTTGTTAAAATTCG
CGTTAAATTTTTGTTAAATCAGCTCATTTTTTAACCAATAGGCCGAAATCGGCAAAATCCCTTATAAATC
AAAAGAATAGACCGAGATAGGGT
[37 nt withheld, positions 2264-2300]
AAAGAACGTGGACTCCAACGTCAAAGG
[49 nt withheld, positions 2328-2376]
T
[91 nt withheld, positions 2378-2468]
G
[124 nt withheld, positions 2470-2593]
CAGGTGGCACTTTTCGGGGAAATGTGCGCGGAACCCCTATTTGTTTATTTTTCTAAATACATTCAAATAT
GTATCCGCTCATGAGACAATAACCCTGATAAATGCTTCAATAATATTGAAAAAGGAAGAGTCCTGAGGCG
GAAAGAACCAGCTGTGGAATGTGTGTCAGTTAGGGTGTGGAAAGTCCCCAGGCTCCCCAGCAGGCAGAAG
TATGCAAAGCATGCATCTCAATTAGTCAGCAACCAGGTGTGGAAAGTCCCCAGGCTCCCCAGCAGGCAGA
AGTATGCAAAGCATGCATCTCAATTAGTCAGCAACCATAGTCCCGCCCCTAACTCCGCCCATCCCGCCCC
TAACTCCGCCCAGTTCCGCCCATTCTCCGCCCCATGGCTGACTAATTTTTTTTATTTATGCAGAGGCCGA
GGCCGCCTCGGCCTCTGAGCTATTCCAGAAGTAGTGAGGAGGCTTTTTTGGAGGCCTAGGCTTTTGCAAA
GATCGATCAAGAGACAGGATGAGGATCGTTTCGCATGATTGAACAAGATGGATTGCACGCAGGTTCTCCG
GCCGCTTGGGTGGAGAGGCTATTCGGCTATGACTGGGCACAACAGACAATCGGCTGCTCTGATGCCGCCG
TGTTCCGGCTGTCAGCGCAGGGGCGCCCGGTTCTTTTTGTCAAGACCGACCTGTCCGGTGCCCTGAATGA
ACTGCAAGACGAGGCAGCGCGGCTATCGTGGCTGGCCACGACGGGCGTTCCTTGCGCAGCTGTGCTCGAC
GTTGTCACTGAAGCGGGAAGGGACTGGCTGCTATTGGGCGAAGTGCCGGGGCAGGATCTCCTGTCATCTC
ACCTTGCTCCTGCCGAGAAAGTATCCATCATGGCTGATGCAATGCGGCGGCTGCATACGCTTGATCCGGC
TACCTGCCCATTCGACCACCAAGCGAAACATCGCATCGAGCGAGCACGTACTCGGATGGAAGCCGGTCTT
GTCGATCAGGATGATCTGGACGAAGAGCATCAGGGGCTCGCGCCAGCCGAACTGTTCGCCAGGCTCAAGG
CGAGCATGCCCGACGGCGAGGATCTCGTCGTGACCCATGGCGATGCCTGCTTGCCGAATATCATGGTGGA
AAATGGCCGCTTTTCTGGATTCATCGACTGTGGCCGGCTGGGTGTGGCGGACCGCTATCAGGACATAGCG
TTGGCTACCCGTGATATTGCTGAAGAGCTTGGCGGCGAATGGGCTGACCGCTTCCTCGTGCTTTACGGTA
TCGCCGCTCCCGATTCGCAGCGCATCGCCTTCTATCGCCTTCTTGACGAGTTCTTCTGAGCGGGACTCTG
GGGTTCGAAATGACCGACCAAGCGACGCCCAACCTGCCATCACGAGATTTCGATTCCACCGCCGCCTTCT
ATGAAAGGTTGGGCTTCGGAATCGTTTTCCGGGACGCCGGCTGGATGATCCTCCAGCGCGGGGATCTCAT
GCTGGAGTTCTTCGCCCACCCTAGGGGGAGGCTAACTGAAACACGGAAGGAGACAATACCGGAAGGAACC
CGCGCTATGACGGCAATAAAAAGACAGAATAAAACGCACGGTGTTGGGTCGTTTGTTCATAAACGCGGGG
TTCGGTCCCAGGGCTGGCACTCTGTCGATACCCCACCGAGACCCCATTGGGGCCAATACGCCCGCGTTTC
TTCCTTTTCCCCACCCCACCCCCCAAGTTCGGGTGAAGGCCCAGGGCTCGCAGCCAACGTCGGGGCGGCA
GGCCCTGCCATAGCCTCAGGTTACTCATATATACTTTAGATTGATTTAAAACTTCATTTTTAATTTAAAA
GGATCTAGGTGAAGATCCTTTTTGATAATCTCATGACCAAAATCCCTTAACGTGAGTTTTCGTTCCACTG
AGCGTCAGACCCCGTAGAAAAGATCAAAGGATCTTCTTGAGATCCTTTTTTTCTGCGCGTAATCTGCTGC
TTGCAAACAAAAAAACCACCGCTACCAGCGGTGGTTTGTTTGCCGGATCAAGAGCTACCAACTCTTTTTC
CGAAGGTAACTGGCTTCAGCAGAGCGCAGATACCAAATACTGTCCTTCTAGTGTAGCCGTAGTTAGGCCA
CCACTTCAAGAACTCTGTAGCACCGCCTACATACCTCGCTCTGCTAATCCTGTTACCAGTGGCTGCTGCC
AGTGGCGATAAGTCGTGTCTTACCGGGTTGGACTCAAGACGATAGTTACCGGATAAGGCGCAGCGGTCGG
GCTGAACGGGGGGTTCGTGCACACAGCCCAGCTTGGAGCGAACGACCTACACCGAACTGAGATACCTACA
GCGTGAGCTATGAGAAAGCGCCACGCTTCCCGAAGGGAGAAAGGCGGACAGGTATCCGGTAAGCGGCAGG
GTCGGAACAGGAGAGCGCACGAGGGAGCTTCCAGGGGGAAACGCCTGGTATCTTTATAGTCCTGTCGGGT
TTCGCCACCTCTGACTTGAGCGTCGATTTTTGTGATGCTCGTCAGGGGGGCGGAGCCTATGGAAAAACGC
CAGCAACGCGGCCTTTTTACGGTTCCTGGCCTTTTGCTGGCCTTTTGCTCACATGTTCTTTCCTGCGTTA
TCCCCTGATTCTGTGGATAACCGTATTACCGCCATGCAT
